>Addgene plasmid #214970 | pKH116_keima-YIPF3 | addgene full sequence | sequence record 433012 | Addgene NGS Result
TCTCTGTCCCACTCCATCCAGGTCGTGTGATTCCAAATCTGTTCCAGAGATTTATTACTCCAACTAGCAT
TCCAAGGCACAGCAGTGGTGCAAATGAGTTTTCCAGAGCAACCCCAAATCCCCAGGAGCTGTTGATCCTT
TAGGTATCTTTCCACAGCCAGGATTCTTGCCTGGAGCTGCTTGATGCCCCAGACTGTGAGTTGCAACAGA
TGCTGTTGCGCCTCAATAGCCCTCAGCAAATTGTTCTGCTGCTGCACTATACCAGACAATAATTGTCTGG
CCTGTACCGTCAGCGTCATTGACGCTGCGCCCATAGTGCTTCCTGCTGCTCCCAAGAACCCAAGGAACAA
AGCTCCTATTCCCACTGCTCTTTTTTCTCTCTGCACCACTCTTCTCTTTGCCTTGGTGGGTGCTACTCCT
AATGGTTCAATTTTTACTACTTTATATTTATATAATTCACTTCTCCAATTGTCCCTCATATCTCCTCCTC
CAGGTCTGAAGATCAGCGGCCGGCCGCTTGCTGTGCGGTGGTCTTACTTTTGTTTTGCTCTTCCTCTATC
TTGTCTAAAGCTTCCTTGGTGTCTTTTATCTCTATCCTTTGATGCACACAATAGAGGGTTGCTACTGTAT
TATATAATGATCTAAGTTCTTCTGATCCTGTCTGAAGGGATGGTTGTAGCTGTCCCAGTATTTGTCTACA
GCCTTCTGATGTTTCTAACAGGCCAGGATTAACTGCGAATCGTTCTAGCTCCCTGCTTGCCCATACTATA
TGTTTTAATTTATATTTTTTCTTTCCCCCTGGCCTTAACCGAATTTTTTCCCATCGCGATCTAATTCTCC
CCCGCTTAATACTGACGCTCTCGCACCCATCTCTCTCCTTCTAGCCTCCGCTAGTCAAAATTTTTGGCGT
ACTCACCAGTCGCCGCCCCTCGCCTCTTGCCGTGCGCGCTTCAGCAAGCCGAGTCCTGCGTCGAGAGAGC
TCCTCTGGTTTCCCTTTCGCTTTCAAGTCCCTGTTCGGGCGCCACTGCTAGAGATTTTCCACACTGACTA
AAAGGGTCTGAGGGATCTCTAGTTACCAGAGTCACACAACAGACGGGCACACACTACTTGAAGCACTCAA
GGCAAGCTTTATTGAGGCTTAAGCAGTGGGTTCCCTAGTTAGCCAGAGAGCTCCCAGGCTCAGATCTGGT
CTAACCAGAGAGACCCAGTACAGGCAAAAAGCAGCTGCTTATATGCAGGATCTGAGGGCTCGCCACTCCC
CAGTCCCGCCCAGGCCACGCCTCCCTGGAAAGTCCCCAGCGGAAAGTCCCTTGTAGCAAGCTCGATATCA
GCAGTTCTTGAAGTACTCCGGATGCAGCTCTCGGGCCACGTGATGAAATGCTAGGCGGCTGTCAAACCTC
CACTCTAACACTTCTCTCTCCGGGTCATCCATCCCATGCAGGCTCACAGGGTGTAACAAGCTGGTGTTCT
CTCCTTTATTGGCCTCTTCTACCTTATCTGGCTCAACTGGTACTAGCTTGTAGCACCATCCAAAGGTCAG
TGGATATCTGACCCCTGGCCCTGGTGTGTAGTTCTGCTAATCAGGGAAGTAGCCTTGTGTGTGGTAGATC
CACAGATCAAGGATATCTTGTCTTCTTTGGGAGTGAATTAGCCCTTCCAACTACTAAGTTTGTAGTACAT
ATTTAACAAATACAATTTCTTTAAAATGAAAATAATTCAGAGGAATCACAGGTTTAGAGTAAATGAAACC
ACAGGTAATTGGCAGTGGTAATAGGGTATGGGGTGGGAAGTTTGGGATGATTTTGGTTAGCTTGAGTTAT
CCAGTTGATCCAGACATGATAAGATACATTGATGAGTTTGGACAAACCACAACTAGAATGCAGTGAAAAA
AATGCTTTATTTGTGAAATTCGTAATCATGTCATAGCTGTTTCCTGTGTGAAATTGTTATCCGCTCACAA
TTCCACACAACATACGAGCCGGAAGCATAAAGTGTAAAGCCTGGGGTGCCTAATGAGTGAGCTAACTCAC
ATTAATTGCGTTGCGCTCACTGCCCGCTTTCCAGTCGGGAAACCTGTCGTGCCACGGGGAGCTTTTTGCA
AAAGCCTAGGCCTCCAAAAAAGCCTCCTCACTACTTCTGGAATAGCTCAGAGGCCGAGGCGGCCTCGGCC
TCTGCATAAATAAAAAAAATTAGTCAGCCATGAGCTTGCTGCATTAATGAATCGGCCAACGCGCGGGGAG
AGGCGGTTTGCGTATTGGGCGCTCTTCCGCTTCCTCGCTCACTGACTCGCTGCGCTCGGTCGTTCGGCTG
CGGCGAGCGGTATCAGCTCACTCAAAGGCGGTAATACGGTTATCCACAGAATCAGGGGATAACGCAGGAA
AGAACATGTGAGCAAAAGGCCAGCAAAAGGCCAGGAACCGTAAAAAGGCCGCGTTGCTGGCGTTTTTCCA
TAGGCTCCGCCCCCCTGACGAGCATCACAAAAATCGACGCTCAAGTCAGAGGTGGCGAAACCCGACAGGA
CTATAAAGATACCAGGCGTTTCCCCCTGGAAGCTCCCTCGTGCGCTCTCCTGTTCCGACCCTGCCGCTTA
CCGGATACCTGTCCGCCTTTCTCCCTTCGGGAAGCGTGGCGCTTTCTCATAGCTCACGCTGTAGGTATCT
CAGTTCGGTGTAGGTCGTTCGCTCCAAGCTGGGCTGTGTGCACGAACCCCCCGTTCAGCCCGACCGCTGC
GCCTTATCCGGTAACTATCGTCTTGAGTCCAACCCGGTAAGACACGACTTATCGCCACTGGCAGCAGCCA
CTGGTAACAGGATTAGCAGAGCGAGGTATGTAGGCGGTGCTACAGAGTTCTTGAAGTGGTGGCCTAACTA
CGGCTACACTAGAAGAACAGTATTTGGTATCTGCGCTCTGCTGAAGCCAGTTACCTTCGGAAAAAGAGTT
GGTAGCTCTTGATCCGGCAAACAAACCACCGCTGGTAGCGGTGGTTTTTTTGTTTGCAAGCAGCAGATTA
CGCGCAGAAAAAAAGGATCTCAAGAAGATCCTTTGATCTTTTCTACGGGGTCTGACGCTCAGTGGAACGA
AAACTCACGTTAAGGGATTTTGGTCATGAGATTATCAAAAAGGATCTTCACCTAGATCCTTTTAAATTAA
AAATGAAGTTTTAAATCAATCTAAAGTATATATGAGTAAACTTGGTCTGACAGTTACCAATGCTTAATCA
GTGAGGCACCTATCTCAGCGATCTGTCTATTTCGTTCATCCATAGTTGCCTGACTCCCCGTCGTGTAGAT
AACTACGATACGGGAGGGCTTACCATCTGGCCCCAGTGCTGCAATGATACCGCGAGACCCACGCTCACCG
GCTCCAGATTTATCAGCAATAAACCAGCCAGCCGGAAGGGCCGAGCGCAGAAGTGGTCCTGCAACTTTAT
CCGCCTCCATCCAGTCTATTAATTGTTGCCGGGAAGCTAGAGTAAGTAGTTCGCCAGTTAATAGTTTGCG
CAACGTTGTTGCCATTGCTACAGGCATCGTGGTGTCACGCTCGTCGTTTGGTATGGCTTCATTCAGCTCC
GGTTCCCAACGATCAAGGCGAGTTACATGATCCCCCATGTTGTGCAAAAAAGCGGTTAGCTCCTTCGGTC
CTCCGATCGTTGTCAGAAGTAAGTTGGCCGCAGTGTTATCACTCATGGTTATGGCAGCACTGCATAATTC
TCTTACTGTCATGCCATCCGTAAGATGCTTTTCTGTGACTGGTGAGTACTCAACCAAGTCATTCTGAGAA
TAGTGTATGCGGCGACCGAGTTGCTCTTGCCCGGCGTCAACACGGGATAATACCGCGCCACATAGCAGAA
CTTTAAAAGTGCTCATCATTGGAAAACGTTCTTCGGGGCGAAAACTCTCAAGGATCTTACCGCTGTTGAG
ATCCAGTTCGATGTAACCCACTCGTGCACCCAACTGATCTTCAGCATCTTTTACTTTCACCAGCGTTTCT
GGGTGAGCAAAAACAGGAAGGCAAAATGCCGCAAAAAAGGGAATAAGGGCGACACGGAAATGTTGAATAC
TCATACTCTTCCTTTTTCAATATTATTGAAGCATTTATCAGGGTTATTGTCTCATGAGCGGATACATATT
TGAATGTATTTAGAAAAATAAACAAATAGGGGTTCCGCGCACATTTCCCCGAAAAGTGCCACCTGACGTC
TAAGAAACCATTATTATCATGACATTAACCTATAAAAATAGGCGTATCACGAGGCCCTTTCGTCTTCAAG
AATGATCTAGCCCTTTCCTTAATTAACCCGGGCCTCTCACTCTCTGATATTCATTTCTTTGCAAGTTATA
AATACTGAATAATAAGATGACATGAACTACTACTGCTAGAGATTTTCCACACTGACTAAAAGGGTCTGAG
GGATCTCTAGTTACCAGAGTCACACAACAGACGGGCACACACTACTTGAAGCACTCAAGGCAAGCTTTAT
TGAGGCTTAAGCAGTGGGTTCCCTAGTTAGCCAGAGAGCTCCCAGGCTCAGATCTGGTCTAACCAGAGAG
ACCCAGTACAAGCAAAAAGCAGATCTTGTCTTCGTTGGGAGTGAATTAGCCCTTCCAGTCCCCCCTTTTC
TTTTAAAAAGTGGCTAAGATCTACAGCTGCCTTGTAAGTCATTGGTCTTAAAGGATCTCAGGCGGGGAGG
CGGCCCAAAGGGAGATCCGACTCGTCTGAGGGCGAAGGCGAAGACGCGGAAGAGGCCGCAGAGCCGGCAG
CAGGCCGCGGGAAGGAAGGTCCGCTGGATTGAGGGCCGAAGGGACGTAGCAGAAGGACGTCCCGCGCAGA
ATCCAGGTGGCAACACAGGCGAGCAGCCAAGGAAAGGACGATGATTTCCCCGACAACACCACGGAATTGT
CAGTGCCCAACAGCCGAGCCCCTGTCCAGCAGCGGGCAAGGCAGGCGGCGATGAGTTCCGCCGTGGCAAT
AGGGAGGGGGAAAGCGAAAGTCCCGGAAAGGAGCTGACAGGTGGTGGCAATGCCCCAACCAGTGGGGGTT
GCGTCAGCAAACACAGTGCACACCACGCCACGTTGCCTGACAACGGGCCACAACTCCTCATAAAGAGACA
GCAACCAGGATTTATACAAGGAGGAGAAAATGAAAGCCATACGGGAAGCAATAGCATGATACAAAGGCAT
TAAAGCAGCGTATCCACATAGCGTAAAAGGAGCAACATAGTTAAGAATACCAGTCAATCTTTCACAAATT
TTGTAATCCAGAGGTTGATTAGGATCCATCGATGCATCAGGCACCGGGCTTGCGGGTCATGCACCAGGTG
CGCGGTCCTTCGGGCACCTCGACGTCGGCGGTGACGGTGAAGCCGAGCCGCTCGTAGAAGGGGAGGTTGC
GGGGCGCGGAGGTCTCCAGGAAGGCGGGCACCCCGGCGCGCTCGGCCGCCTCCACTCCGGGGAGCACGAC
GGCGCTGCCCAGACCCTTGCCCTGGTGGTCGGGCGAGACGCCGACGGTGGCCAGGAACCACGCGGGCTCC
TTGGGCCGGTGCGGCGCCAGGAGGCCTTCCATCTGTTGCTGCGCGGCCAGCCGGGAACCGCTCAACTCGG
CCATGCGCGGGCCGATCTCGGCGAACACCGCCCCCGCTTCGACGCTCTCCGGCGTGGTCCAGACCGCCAC
CGCGGCGCCGTCGTCCGCGACCCACACCTTGCCGATGTCGAGCCCGACGCGCGTGAGGAAGAGTTCTTGC
AGCTCGGTGACCCGCTCGATGTGGCGGTCCGGATCGACGGTGTGGCGCGTGGCGGGGTAGTCGGCGAACG
CGGCGGCGAGGGTGCGTACGGCCCTGGGGACGTCGTCGCGGGTGGCGAGGCGCACCGTGGGCTTGTACTC
GGTCATGGTTGTGGCCATATTATCATCGTGTTTTTCAAAGGAAAACCACGTCCCCGTGGTTCGGGGGGCC
TAGACGTTTTTTTAACCTCGACTAAACACATGTAAAGCATGTGCACCGAGGCCCCAGATCAGATCCCATA
CAATGGGGTACCTTCTGGGCATCCTTCAGCCCCTTGTTGAATACGCTTGAGGAGAGCCATTTGACTCTTT
CCACAACTATCCAACTCACAACGTGGCACTGGGGTTGTGCCGCCTTTGCAGGTGTATCTTATACACGTGG
CTTTTGGCCGCAGAGGCACCTGTCGCCAGGTGGGGGGTTCCGCTGCCTGCAAAGGGTCGCTACAGACGTT
GTTTGTCTTCAAGAAGCTTCCAGAGGAACTGCTTCCTTCACGACATTCAACAGACCTTGCATTCCTTTGG
CGAGAGGGGAAAGACCCCTAGGAATGCTCGTCAAGAAGACAGGGCCAGGTTTCCGGGCCCTCACATTGCC
AAAAGACGGCAATATGGTGGAAAATAACATATAGACAAACGCACACCGGCCTTATTCCAAGCGGCTTCGG
CCAGTAACGTTAGGGGGGGGGGGCGGAATTCGTTATCGAACCACTTTGTACAAGAAAGTTGGGCAGTGTG
ACTGCAGGGTCACCGCAACAGCTTTGGCTGTGGCGTTGAGGACGGTGGTGGGAAGCCGAGCAGCAGGGAG
CATGGCAGGGATGTCTCTGGGGACCCTCTGGATGGGCGGGATGTTGGGGCCCTCCAGTGTGTCCAGGATC
CCCTCTACCACTTTGTGGTAGGCAAAATGCAGATAGAGCAGGAAGAGCATGTGTAGGGCAGCCAGGGTGC
CACAGAGGAGCAGCCGCTGTGTGGGGCCCACGGTCCGAGACACCAACACTGCTACCATGCGCAGTGTGGA
CAGTCCACCCACCAACAGCCAGAAGAGGTAGAAGAGGGCGTGGAGGTGGATATTATAGGTGATGAACAGG
ACAATGCAATGCCCAAAGAGGCCATAGCCCAGCAGTGCCAACATCTGCAGCATGGTGATCTGGGCGTTGC
ACAGGTAGGCAAGGAAGTAAATGAAGGATGAGACTCCCAGCCAGTAGCCGAAGCAGGTGCCAATGGCTGT
GCCCATCAGGGTGCCCTCCCGGATAATAGTGTCAGACGTCTTCATCCCATGGAGTAGGATAGCAACCAGA
GTGAAGACCAGCATGAGAGGTCCATAGAGTTCACCTGCAATTTTCTGGGGGAAGTTGACCATCTTGATAG
GGATCATGGACTCCAGGAGCCTGCTTCGCACCTGAGCAGGCTCCACATCAAAGTAGGGTCTGAGGATGTC
GATGTTGGCGTACAAGCTGAAGGCCCTGGAGGCTTGTCTTTTCCCAGCCTGCCACATCTGATCTGCCACC
TGCCGGCTCAGCTGTCCCTTAAAGCCCTTCATGCCCAGGAACTCTCCATCCTCCTCTTCAGCAGCAGCTG
CATCAGCTGCATCAGCGTCTACTTCTTCCTCGCGCAGGCGCTGATGCAGCTCACCCATATCCTCGAAGCT
AGAGCCTGAGGTATCATCCATGTTCTCCATGTCAATCACAGCTGAGCCTCCGCCCTGGATGTTTTCTTCG
AACCCTCCCCATTCCGGGCCAGCTCCATTTCGGGCGCCGCCCGCCGGCGCAGCTGTAGTTGCCATGCCAA
CTTTTTTGTACAAACTTGTTTGATAACCTCGAGCGCCCAGCAGGGAGTGGCGGGCGATGGCGATCTCGCA
CTGCTCCACGCTGGTGTAGTCGCGGTTGTGGCTGGTCACGTCCAGCTTGCGGTCGATCTCGTGGCGGCCG
GGCATCCTCACGGGCTTCTTGGCCTTGTAGGTGCTCTTGAACTCGCACAGGTAGTGGCCGCCGCCCTCCA
GCTTCAGGGCCATGTAGTCGTTGCCGATCAGCATTCCGTCGCGGGCGAACAGGCGCTCGGTGCTGGGCTC
CCAGCCCTGGGTCTTCTTCTGCATCACGGGGCCGTTGGGGGGGAAGTTCTCGCCGCTGATCTTCACGTTG
TAGATGAAGCAGTTGCCCTGGATGCTGCTGTCGTTGCTCACGGTGCACACGGCGCCGTCCTCGAAGTTCA
TGCTGCGCTCCCAGGTGTAGCCCTCGGGGAAGCTCTGCTTGAAGTAGTCGGGGATGTCCTCGGGGTACTT
GGTGAAGGGGATGCTGCCGTACTGGAGCTGGGGGCTCAGGATGTCCCAGGCGAAGGGCAGGGGGCCACCC
TTGGTCACGGTCAGCTTCACGGTCTGCTCGCCCTCGTAGGGCTTGCCCTTGCCGTCGCCCTCCACCTCGA
AGTAGTGGCCGTTCACGGTGCCGCTCATGTACACCTTGTAGGTCATCTGCTTGGCGATCACGCTCACCAT
GGTGGCAGATCAACCTCGAGAGATCTGCGGCCGCCGGTGTCTTCTATGGAGGTCAAAACAGCGTGGATGG
CGTCTCCAGGCGATCTGACGGTTCACTAAACGAGCTCTGCTTATATAGACCTCCCACCGTACACGCCTAC
CGCCCATTTGCGTCAATGGGGCGGAGTTGTTACGACATTTTGGAAAGTCCCGTTGATTTTGGTGCCAAAA
CAAACTCCCATTGACGTCAATGGGGTGGAGACTTGGAAATCCCCGTGAGTCAAACCGCTATCCACGCCCA
TTGATGTACTGCCAAAACCGCATCACCATGGTAATAGCGATGACTAATACGTAGATGTACTGCCAAGTAG
GAAAGTCCCATAAGGTCATGTACTGGGCATAATGCCAGGCGGGCCATTTACCGTCATTGACGTCAATAGG
GGGCGTACTTGGCATATGATACACTTGATGTACTGCCAAGTGGGCAGTTTACCGTAAATACTCCACCCAT
TGACGTCAATGGAAAGTCCCTATTGGCGTTACTATGGGAACATACGTCATTATTGACGTCAATGGGCGGG
GGTCGTTGGGCGGTCAGCCAGGCGGGCCATTTACCGTAAGTTATGTAACGCGGAACTCCACTAGTCCAAA
CTGGATCTCTGCTGTCCCTGTAATAAACCCGAAAATTTTGAATTTTTGTAATTTGTTTTTGTAATTCTTT
AGTTTGTATGTCTGTTGCTATTATGTCTACTATTCTTTCCCCTGCACTGTACCCCCCAATCCCCCCTTTT
CTTTTAAAATTGTGGATGAATACTGCCATTTGTGAATTAATTCGGCGATACCGTCGAGATCCGTTCACTA
ATCGAATGGATCTGTCTCTGTCTCTCTCTCCACCTTCTTCTTCTATTCCTTCGGGCCTGTCGGGTCCCCT
CGGGGTTGGGAGGTGGGTCTGAAACGATAATGGTGAATATCCCTGCCTAACTCTATTCACTATAGAAAGT
ACAGCAAAAACTATTCTTAAACCTACCAAGCCTCCTACTATCATTATGAATAATTTTATATACCACAGCC
AATTTGTTATGTTAAACCAATTCCACAAACTTGCCCATTTATCTAATTCCAATAATTCTTGTTCATTCTT
TTCTTGCTGGTTTTGCGATTCTTCAATTAAGGAGTGTATTAAGCTTGTGTAATTGTTAATT
Features (pLannotate 1.2.2; 28 found; start..end, strand, type, name):
    124..357     -  misc_feature   RRE: The Rev response element (RRE) of HIV-1 allows for Rev-dependent mRNA export from the nucleus to the cytoplasm.
    532..870     -  CDS            HIV-1 gag (fragment): gag protein from human immunodeficiency virus 1; gag
    854..979     -  misc_feature   HIV-1 Ψ: packaging signal of human immunodeficiency virus type 1
   1026..1283    -  LTR            5' LTR (truncated): truncated 5' long terminal repeat (LTR) from HIV-1
   1331..1660    -  CDS            nef (fragment): NEF_HV1BR - Experimental evidence at protein level: Swiss-Prot protein existence level 1. Extracellular Nef protein targets CD4(+) T-lymphocytes for apoptosis by interacting with CXCR4 surface receptors (PubMed:14990729). From Human immunodeficiency virus type 1 group M subtype B (isolate BRU/LAI) (HIV-1).
   1827..1910    -  polyA_signal   SV40 poly(A) signal (fragment): SV40 polyadenylation signal
   1944..1960    -  protein_bind   lac operator: The lac repressor binds to the lac operator to inhibit transcription in E. coli. This inhibition can be relieved by adding lactose or isopropyl-β-D-thiogalactopyranoside (IPTG). lac repressor encoded by lacI
   1968..1998    -  promoter       lac promoter: promoter for the E. coli lac operon
   2013..2034    -  protein_bind   CAP binding site: CAP binding activates transcription in the presence of cAMP. E. coli catabolite activator protein
   2047..2084    -  CDS            lacI (fragment): lac repressor; lacI; The lac repressor binds to the lac operator to inhibit transcription in E. coli. This inhibition can be relieved by adding lactose or isopropyl-β-D-thiogalactopyranoside (IPTG).
   2109..2202    -  rep_origin     SV40 ori (fragment): SV40 origin of replication
   2208..2262    -  CDS            lacI (fragment): lac repressor; lacI; The lac repressor binds to the lac operator to inhibit transcription in E. coli. This inhibition can be relieved by adding lactose or isopropyl-β-D-thiogalactopyranoside (IPTG).
   2445..3033    -  rep_origin     ori: high-copy-number ColE1/pMB1/pBR322/pUC origin of replication
   3204..4064    -  CDS            AmpR: β-lactamase; bla; confers resistance to ampicillin, carbenicillin, and related antibiotics
   4065..4169    -  promoter       AmpR promoter: bla
   4374..4607    -  LTR            3' LTR (ΔU3): self-inactivating 3' long terminal repeat (LTR) from HIV-1
   4609..4674    -  CDS            nef (fragment): NEF_HV1Z2 - Experimental evidence at protein level: Swiss-Prot protein existence level 1. Extracellular Nef protein targets CD4(+) T-lymphocytes for apoptosis by interacting with CXCR4 surface receptors. From Human immunodeficiency virus type 1 group M subtype D (isolate Z2/CDC-Z34) (HIV-1).
   4682..5270    -  misc_feature   WPRE: woodchuck hepatitis virus posttranscriptional regulatory element
   5287..5886    -  CDS            PuroR: puromycin N-acetyltransferase; pac from Streptomyces alboniger; confers resistance to puromycin
   5900..6362    -  misc_feature   IRES: internal ribosome entry site (IRES) of the encephalomyocarditis virus (EMCV)
   6480..6503    +  protein_bind   attB2: mutant version of attB; recombination site for the Gateway® BP reaction BP Clonase™
   6506..7555    -  CDS            YIPF3: YIPF3_HUMAN - Also known as C6orf109, KLIP1. Experimental evidence at protein level: Swiss-Prot protein existence level 1. Involved in the maintenance of the Golgi structure. May play a role in hematopoiesis. From Homo sapiens (Human).
   7561..7578    -  protein_bind   attB1 (fragment): mutant version of attB; core recombination site for the Gateway® BP reaction BP Clonase™
   7595..8260    -  CDS            mKeima: mKeima is a basic (constitutively fluorescent) long stokes shift fluorescent protein published in 2006, derived from Montipora sp. 20. It has high acid sensitivity.
   8363..8566    -  promoter       CMV promoter: human cytomegalovirus (CMV) immediate early promoter
   8567..8870    -  enhancer       CMV enhancer: human cytomegalovirus immediate early enhancer
   8922..9039    -  misc_feature   cPPT/CTS: central polypurine tract and central termination sequence of HIV-1
   9088..9188    -  CDS            Rev (fragment): human immunodeficiency virus 1 (HIV-1) Rev protein; rev; enhances nuclear export of unspliced and incompletely spliced viral mRNAs
