[The description below was written by a language model from this plasmid's Addgene catalogue record and pLannotate feature annotations shown in this document.]
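Description:
pKH116_keima-YIPF3 is a lentiviral expression plasmid built on a pHAGE-type HIV-1-derived backbone and used as a reporter of Golgiphagy flux, the autophagic delivery of Golgi membranes to lysosomes. It is maintained in E. coli through a high-copy ColE1/pUC origin and selected with ampicillin via the β-lactamase gene. The viral portion of the 9.4 kb plasmid contains a truncated 5' LTR, the Ψ packaging signal with an adjoining gag fragment, the Rev response element for Rev-dependent export of the genomic RNA, the cPPT/CTS element, a WPRE that boosts transcript stability and expression, and a ΔU3 self-inactivating 3' LTR. This arrangement allows the transfer RNA to be packaged when helper functions are supplied separately, and leaves the integrated provirus without LTR promoter activity.

The payload is driven by the CMV immediate-early enhancer and promoter. mKeima is placed upstream of the full-length human YIPF3 coding sequence, which was introduced by Gateway recombination and is flanked by attB1 and attB2 sites, so Keima sits at the N-terminus of this Golgi-resident membrane protein. Downstream, an EMCV IRES links a puromycin N-acetyltransferase gene to the same transcript, enabling puromycin selection of stably transduced mammalian cells. Keima is an acid-sensitive, long-Stokes-shift fluorescent protein whose excitation behaviour changes in acidic compartments. A shift in its signal therefore indicates that the YIPF3 fusion has moved from the neutral Golgi environment into lysosomes. The reporter comes from work identifying Golgiphagy membrane receptors under nutrient stress.
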