Addgene plasmid #214970: pKH116_keima-YIPF3
Purpose: Golgiphagy flux reporter keima-YIPF3
Depositing lab: Wade Harper. Depositing organization: Harvard Medical School. Publication: Proteome census upon nutrient stress reveals Golgiphagy membrane receptors. Hickey KL, Swarup S, Smith IR, Paoli JC, Miguel Whelan E, Paulo JA, Harper JW. Nature. 2023 Nov;623(7985):167-174. doi: 10.1038/s41586-023-06657-6. Epub 2023 Sep 27. PubMed 37757899.
Backbone
  Vector backbone: phage lentiviral
  Vector type: Lentiviral
Growth in bacteria
  Bacterial resistance: Ampicillin, 100 μg/mL
  Growth temperature: 37°C
  Growth strain: NEB Stable
  Copy number: High Copy
Gene/Insert
  Gene/Insert name: keima-YIPF3
  Species: H. sapiens (human)
  Entrez Gene: YIPF3 (a.k.a. KLIP1, FinGER3, C6orf109, dJ337H4.3, DKFZp566C243)
  Cloning method: Gateway Cloning
Terms and licenses: Academic/Nonprofit Terms; Industry Terms: Not Available to Industry
How to cite: pKH116_keima-YIPF3 was a gift from Wade Harper (Addgene plasmid # 214970 ; http://n2t.net/addgene:214970 ; RRID:Addgene_214970)
